Addgene plasmid #117907: pLJM1-Clover-Prx2-mRuby2
Purpose: fluorescent reporter of cytosolic hydrogen peroxide
Depositing lab: Hadley Sikes. Depositing organization: Massachusetts Institute of Technology. Publication: Monitoring the action of redox-directed cancer therapeutics using a human peroxiredoxin-2-based probe. Langford TF, Huang BK, Lim JB, Moon SJ, Sikes HD. Nat Commun. 2018 Aug 7;9(1):3145. doi: 10.1038/s41467-018-05557-y. PubMed 30087344.
Backbone
  Vector backbone: pLJM1
  Backbone size w/o insert (bp): 7330
  Total vector size (bp): 10057
  Vector type: Mammalian Expression, Lentiviral
Growth in bacteria
  Bacterial resistance: Ampicillin, 100 μg/mL
  Growth temperature: 37°C
  Growth strain: NEB Stable
  Copy number: High Copy
Gene/Insert
  Gene/Insert name: Clover-Prx2-mRuby2 (alt name: A pH-robust FRET sensor for hydrogen peroxide)
  Species: H. sapiens (human)
  Insert size (bp): 2727
  Promoter: CMV
  Cloning method: Restriction Enzyme; 5′ cloning site NheI (not destroyed); 3′ cloning site EcoRI (not destroyed)
  Sequencing primers: 5′ aggtctatataagcaga; 3′ ccccttttcttttaaaattg
Terms and licenses: Academic/Nonprofit Terms; Industry Terms: Not Available to Industry
How to cite: pLJM1-Clover-Prx2-mRuby2 was a gift from Hadley Sikes (Addgene plasmid # 117907 ; http://n2t.net/addgene:117907 ; RRID:Addgene_117907)
