[The description below was written by a language model from this plasmid's Addgene catalogue record and pLannotate feature annotations shown in this document.]
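Description:
pLJM1-Clover-Prx2-mRuby2 is a third-generation-style, self-inactivating HIV-1 lentiviral transfer plasmid built on the pLJM1 backbone (about 10.1 kb in total) for expressing a genetically encoded hydrogen peroxide sensor in mammalian cells. In bacteria it replicates from a high-copy ColE1/pUC-type origin and is selected through β-lactamase (ampicillin resistance). An f1 origin, an SV40 origin and lac/T7/T3 remnants are also carried over from the parental vector. The viral genome is transcribed from an RSV promoter fused to a truncated 5' LTR and includes the Ψ packaging signal with a gag fragment, the RRE for Rev-dependent nuclear export, a cPPT/CTS element and a ΔU3 3' LTR followed by an SV40 polyadenylation signal. Packaging functions are therefore expected to be supplied in trans, and the integrated provirus lacks LTR promoter activity.

The payload, cloned between NheI and EcoRI, is a roughly 2.7 kb open reading frame driven by the CMV enhancer/promoter. It begins with the green-yellow fluorescent protein Clover and ends with the red fluorescent protein mRuby2, a donor and acceptor pair for FRET. The annotation detects two consecutive copies of human peroxiredoxin-2 (PRDX2) between the fluorophores, separated by a short unannotated stretch, although the construct name mentions Prx2 only once. PRDX2 is a thiol peroxidase that reacts with hydrogen peroxide, and the record describes the fusion as a pH-robust FRET sensor for this oxidant. It does not spell out the sensing mechanism. A downstream human PGK promoter drives puromycin N-acetyltransferase, allowing selection of stably transduced cells. The stated purpose is fluorescent reporting of cytosolic hydrogen peroxide, and the associated work applied it to monitoring redox-directed cancer therapeutics.
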