Features (pLannotate 1.2.2; 31 found; start..end, strand, type, name):
    131..334     +  promoter       CMV promoter: human cytomegalovirus (CMV) immediate early promoter
    372..1058    +  CDS            Clover: Clover is a basic (constitutively fluorescent) green/yellow fluorescent protein published in 2012, derived from Aequorea victoria. It is reported to be a rapidly-maturing weak dimer with high acid sensitivity.
   1068..1661    +  CDS            PRDX2: PRDX2_HUMAN - Also known as NKEFB, TDPX1. Experimental evidence at protein level: Swiss-Prot protein existence level 1. Thiol-specific peroxidase that catalyzes the reduction of hydrogen peroxide and organic hydroperoxides to water and alcohols, respectively. Plays a role in cell protection against oxidative stress by detoxifying peroxides and as sensor of hydrogen peroxide-mediated signaling events. Might participate in the signaling cascades of growth factors and tumor necrosis factor-alpha by regulating the intracellular concentrations of H(2)O(2). From Homo sapiens (Human).
   1776..2369    +  CDS            PRDX2: PRDX2_HUMAN - Also known as NKEFB, TDPX1. Experimental evidence at protein level: Swiss-Prot protein existence level 1. Thiol-specific peroxidase that catalyzes the reduction of hydrogen peroxide and organic hydroperoxides to water and alcohols, respectively. Plays a role in cell protection against oxidative stress by detoxifying peroxides and as sensor of hydrogen peroxide-mediated signaling events. Might participate in the signaling cascades of growth factors and tumor necrosis factor-alpha by regulating the intracellular concentrations of H(2)O(2). From Homo sapiens (Human).
   2385..3095    +  CDS            mRuby2: mRuby2 is a basic (constitutively fluorescent) red fluorescent protein published in 2012, derived from Entacmaea quadricolor. It has moderate acid sensitivity.
   3140..3257    +  misc_feature   cPPT/CTS: central polypurine tract and central termination sequence of HIV-1
   3306..3816    +  promoter       hPGK promoter: human phosphoglycerate kinase 1 promoter
   3838..4437    +  CDS            PuroR: puromycin N-acetyltransferase; pac from Streptomyces alboniger; confers resistance to puromycin
   4480..4563    +  CDS            nef (fragment): NEF_HV1Z2 - Experimental evidence at protein level: Swiss-Prot protein existence level 1. Extracellular Nef protein targets CD4(+) T-lymphocytes for apoptosis by interacting with CXCR4 surface receptors. From Human immunodeficiency virus type 1 group M subtype D (isolate Z2/CDC-Z34) (HIV-1).
   4565..4798    +  LTR            3' LTR (ΔU3): self-inactivating 3' long terminal repeat (LTR) from HIV-1
   4870..4991    +  polyA_signal   SV40 poly(A) signal: SV40 polyadenylation signal
   5031..5166    +  rep_origin     SV40 ori: SV40 origin of replication
   5187..5205    -  promoter       T7 promoter: promoter for bacteriophage T7 RNA polymerase
   5213..5368    +  CDS            lacZα (fragment): LacZα fragment of β-galactosidase; lacZ fragment
   5373..5801    +  rep_origin     f1 ori (sequence partly withheld): f1 bacteriophage origin of replication; arrow indicates direction of (+) strand synthesis
   5854..5958    +  promoter       AmpR promoter: bla
   5959..6819    +  CDS            AmpR: β-lactamase; bla; confers resistance to ampicillin, carbenicillin, and related antibiotics
   6990..7578    +  rep_origin     ori: high-copy-number ColE1/pMB1/pBR322/pUC origin of replication
   7761..7853    +  CDS            lacI (fragment): lac repressor; lacI; The lac repressor binds to the lac operator to inhibit transcription in E. coli. This inhibition can be relieved by adding lactose or isopropyl-β-D-thiogalactopyranoside (IPTG).
   7866..7887    +  protein_bind   CAP binding site: CAP binding activates transcription in the presence of cAMP. E. coli catabolite activator protein
   7902..7932    +  promoter       lac promoter: promoter for the E. coli lac operon
   7940..7956    +  protein_bind   lac operator: The lac repressor binds to the lac operator to inhibit transcription in E. coli. This inhibition can be relieved by adding lactose or isopropyl-β-D-thiogalactopyranoside (IPTG). lac repressor encoded by lacI
   8001..8019    +  promoter       T3 promoter: promoter for bacteriophage T3 RNA polymerase
   8047..8273    +  promoter       RSV promoter: Rous sarcoma virus enhancer/promoter
   8274..8454    +  LTR            5' LTR (truncated): truncated 5' long terminal repeat (LTR) from HIV-1
   8501..8626    +  misc_feature   HIV-1 Ψ: packaging signal of human immunodeficiency virus type 1
   8610..8973    +  CDS            HIV-1 gag (fragment): gag protein from human immunodeficiency virus 1; gag
   9119..9352    +  misc_feature   RRE: The Rev response element (RRE) of HIV-1 allows for Rev-dependent mRNA export from the nucleus to the cytoplasm.
   9729..9829    +  CDS            Rev (fragment): human immunodeficiency virus 1 (HIV-1) Rev protein; rev; enhances nuclear export of unspliced and incompletely spliced viral mRNAs
   9879..5       +  promoter       U6 promoter (fragment) (across the origin): RNA polymerase III promoter for human U6 snRNA
  10053..130     +  enhancer       CMV enhancer (fragment) (across the origin): human cytomegalovirus immediate early enhancer; contains an 18-bp deletion relative to the standard CMV enhancer
>Addgene plasmid #117907 | pLJM1-Clover-Prx2-mRuby2 | addgene full sequence | sequence record 236164 | Addgene NGS Result
TATGCCAAGTACGCCCCCTATTGACGTCAATGACGGTAAATGGCCCGCCTGGCATTATGCCCAGTACATG
ACCTTATGGGACTTTCCTACTTGGCAGTACATCTACGTATTAGTCATCGCTATTACCATGGTGATGCGGT
TTTGGCAGTACATCAATGGGCGTGGATAGCGGTTTGACTCACGGGGATTTCCAAGTCTCCACCCCATTGA
CGTCAATGGGAGTTTGTTTTGGCACCAAAATCAACGGGACTTTCCAAAATGTCGTAACAACTCCGCCCCA
TTGACGCAAATGGGCGGTAGGCGTGTACGGTGGGAGGTCTATATAAGCAGAGCTGGTTTAGTGAACCGTC
AGATCCGCTAGCGCTACCGGTATGGTGAGCAAGGGCGAGGAGCTGTTCACCGGGGTGGTGCCCATCCTGG
TCGAGCTGGACGGCGACGTAAACGGCCACAAGTTCAGCGTCCGCGGCGAGGGCGAGGGCGATGCCACCAA
CGGCAAGCTGACCCTGAAGTTCATCTGCACCACCGGCAAGCTGCCCGTGCCCTGGCCCACCCTCGTGACC
ACCTTCGGCTACGGCGTGGCCTGCTTCAGCCGCTACCCCGACCACATGAAGCAGCACGACTTCTTCAAGT
CCGCCATGCCCGAAGGCTACGTCCAGGAGCGCACCATCTCTTTCAAGGACGACGGTACCTACAAGACCCG
CGCCGAGGTGAAGTTCGAGGGCGACACCCTGGTGAACCGCATCGAGCTGAAGGGCATCGACTTCAAGGAG
GACGGCAACATCCTGGGGCACAAGCTGGAGTACAACTTCAACAGCCACAACGTCTATATCACGGCCGACA
AGCAGAAGAACGGCATCAAGGCTAACTTCAAGATCCGCCACAACGTTGAGGACGGCAGCGTGCAGCTCGC
CGACCACTACCAGCAGAACACCCCCATCGGCGACGGCCCCGTGCTGCTGCCCGACAACCACTACCTGAGC
CATCAGTCCGCCCTGAGCAAAGACCCCAACGAGAAGCGCGATCACATGGTCCTGCTGGAGTTCGTGACCG
CCAGCGGTGGTGGTAGCATGGCCTCCGGTAACGCGCGCATCGGAAAGCCAGCCCCTGACTTCAAGGCCAC
AGCGGTGGTTGATGGCGCCTTCAAAGAGGTGAAGCTGTCGGACTACAAAGGGAAGTACGTGGTCCTCTTT
TTCTACCCTCTGGACTTCACCTTTGTGTGCCCCACCGAGATCATCGCGTTCAGCAACCGTGCAGAGGACT
TCCGCAAGCTGGGCTGTGAAGTGCTGGGCGTCTCGGTGGACTCTCAGTTCACCCACCTGGCTTGGATCAA
CACCCCCCGGAAAGAGGGAGGCTTGGGCCCCCTGAACATCCCCCTGCTTGCTGACGTGACCAGACGCTTG
TCTGAGGATTACGGCGTGCTGAAAACAGATGAGGGCATTGCCTACAGGGGCCTCTTTATCATCGATGGCA
AGGGTGTCCTTCGCCAGATCACTGTTAATGATTTGCCTGTGGGACGCTCCGTGGATGAGGCTCTGCGGCT
GGTCCAGGCCTTCCAGTACACAGACGAGCATGGGGAAGTTTGTCCCGCTGGCTGGAAGCCTGGCAGTGAC
ACGATTAAGCCCAACGTGGATGACAGCAAGGAATATTTCTCCAAACACAATAGCGGCAGCGGCAGCGGCA
GCGGCAGCGGCAGCGGCAGCGGCAGCGCAGCAGCAGGTTCTGGTGAATTTAGCGGCAGCGGCAGCGGCAG
CGGCAGCGGCAGCGGCAGCGGCAGCATGGCCTCCGGTAACGCGCGCATCGGAAAGCCAGCCCCTGACTTC
AAGGCCACAGCGGTGGTTGATGGCGCCTTCAAAGAGGTGAAGCTGTCGGACTACAAAGGGAAGTACGTGG
TCCTCTTTTTCTACCCTCTGGACTTCACCTTTGTGTGCCCCACCGAGATCATCGCGTTCAGCAACCGTGC
AGAGGACTTCCGCAAGCTGGGCTGTGAAGTGCTGGGCGTCTCGGTGGACTCTCAGTTCACCCACCTGGCT
TGGATCAACACCCCCCGGAAAGAGGGAGGCTTGGGCCCCCTGAACATCCCCCTGCTTGCTGACGTGACCA
GACGCTTGTCTGAGGATTACGGCGTGCTGAAAACAGATGAGGGCATTGCCTACAGGGGCCTCTTTATCAT
CGATGGCAAGGGTGTCCTTCGCCAGATCACTGTTAATGATTTGCCTGTGGGACGCTCCGTGGATGAGGCT
CTGCGGCTGGTCCAGGCCTTCCAGTACACAGACGAGCATGGGGAAGTTTGTCCCGCTGGCTGGAAGCCTG
GCAGTGACACGATTAAGCCCAACGTGGATGACAGCAAGGAATATTTCTCCAAACACAATAGCGGTGGTGG
TAGCATGGTGTCTAAGGGCGAAGAGCTGATCAAGGAAAATATGCGTATGAAGGTGGTCATGGAAGGTTCG
GTCAACGGCCACCAATTCAAATGCACAGGTGAAGGAGAAGGCAATCCGTACATGGGAACTCAAACCATGA
GGATCAAAGTCATCGAGGGAGGACCCCTGCCATTTGCCTTTGACATTCTTGCCACGTCGTTCATGTATGG
CAGCCGTACTTTTATCAAGTACCCGAAAGGCATTCCTGATTTCTTTAAACAGTCCTTTCCTGAGGGTTTT
ACTTGGGAAAGAGTTACGAGATACGAAGATGGTGGAGTCGTCACCGTCATGCAGGACACCAGCCTTGAGG
ATGGCTGTCTCGTTTACCACGTCCAAGTCAGAGGGGTAAACTTTCCCTCCAATGGTCCCGTGATGCAGAA
GAAGACCAAGGGTTGGGAGCCTAATACAGAGATGATGTATCCAGCAGATGGTGGTCTGAGGGGATACACT
CATATGGCACTGAAAGTTGATGGTGGTGGCCATCTGTCTTGCTCTTTCGTAACAACTTACAGGTCAAAAA
AGACCGTCGGGAACATCAAGATGCCCGGTATCCATGCCGTTGATCACCGCCTGGAAAGGTTAGAGGAAAG
TGACAATGAAATGTTCGTAGTACAACGCGAACACGCAGTTGCCAAGTTCGCCGGGCTTGGTGGTGGGATG
GACGAGCTGTACAAGTAAGAATTCTCGACCTCGAGACAAATGGCAGTATTCATCCACAATTTTAAAAGAA
AAGGGGGGATTGGGGGGTACAGTGCAGGGGAAAGAATAGTAGACATAATAGCAACAGACATACAAACTAA
AGAATTACAAAAACAAATTACAAAAATTCAAAATTTTCGGGTTTATTACAGGGACAGCAGAGATCCACTT
TGGCCGCGGCTCGAGGGGGTTGGGGTTGCGCCTTTTCCAAGGCAGCCCTGGGTTTGCGCAGGGACGCGGC
TGCTCTGGGCGTGGTTCCGGGAAACGCAGCGGCGCCGACCCTGGGTCTCGCACATTCTTCACGTCCGTTC
GCAGCGTCACCCGGATCTTCGCCGCTACCCTTGTGGGCCCCCCGGCGACGCTTCCTGCTCCGCCCCTAAG
TCGGGAAGGTTCCTTGCGGTTCGCGGCGTGCCGGACGTGACAAACGGAAGCCGCACGTCTCACTAGTACC
CTCGCAGACGGACAGCGCCAGGGAGCAATGGCAGCGCGCCGACCGCGATGGGCTGTGGCCAATAGCGGCT
GCTCAGCAGGGCGCGCCGAGAGCAGCGGCCGGGAAGGGGCGGTGCGGGAGGCGGGGTGTGGGGCGGTAGT
GTGGGCCCTGTTCCTGCCCGCGCGGTGTTCCGCATTCTGCAAGCCTCCGGAGCGCACGTCGGCAGTCGGC
TCCCTCGTTGACCGAATCACCGACCTCTCTCCCCAGGGGGATCCACCGGAGCTTACCATGACCGAGTACA
AGCCCACGGTGCGCCTCGCCACCCGCGACGACGTCCCCAGGGCCGTACGCACCCTCGCCGCCGCGTTCGC
CGACTACCCCGCCACGCGCCACACCGTCGATCCGGACCGCCACATCGAGCGGGTCACCGAGCTGCAAGAA
CTCTTCCTCACGCGCGTCGGGCTCGACATCGGCAAGGTGTGGGTCGCGGACGACGGCGCCGCGGTGGCGG
TCTGGACCACGCCGGAGAGCGTCGAAGCGGGGGCGGTGTTCGCCGAGATCGGCCCGCGCATGGCCGAGTT
GAGCGGTTCCCGGCTGGCCGCGCAGCAACAGATGGAAGGCCTCCTGGCGCCGCACCGGCCCAAGGAGCCC
GCGTGGTTCCTGGCCACCGTCGGCGTCTCGCCCGACCACCAGGGCAAGGGTCTGGGCAGCGCCGTCGTGC
TCCCCGGAGTGGAGGCGGCCGAGCGCGCCGGGGTGCCCGCCTTCCTGGAGACCTCCGCGCCCCGCAACCT
CCCCTTCTACGAGCGGCTCGGCTTCACCGTCACCGCCGACGTCGAGGTGCCCGAAGGACCGCGCACCTGG
TGCATGACCCGCAAGCCCGGTGCCTGACGCCCGCCCCACGACCCGCAGCGCCCGACCGAAAGGAGCGCAC
GACCCCATGCATCGGTACCTTTAAGACCAATGACTTACAAGGCAGCTGTAGATCTTAGCCACTTTTTAAA
AGAAAAGGGGGGACTGGAAGGGCTAATTCACTCCCAACGAAGACAAGATCTGCTTTTTGCTTGTACTGGG
TCTCTCTGGTTAGACCAGATCTGAGCCTGGGAGCTCTCTGGCTAACTAGGGAACCCACTGCTTAAGCCTC
AATAAAGCTTGCCTTGAGTGCTTCAAGTAGTGTGTGCCCGTCTGTTGTGTGACTCTGGTAACTAGAGATC
CCTCAGACCCTTTTAGTCAGTGTGGAAAATCTCTAGCAGTAGTAGTTCATGTCATCTTATTATTCAGTAT
TTATAACTTGCAAAGAAATGAATATCAGAGAGTGAGAGGAACTTGTTTATTGCAGCTTATAATGGTTACA
AATAAAGCAATAGCATCACAAATTTCACAAATAAAGCATTTTTTTCACTGCATTCTAGTTGTGGTTTGTC
CAAACTCATCAATGTATCTTATCATGTCTGGCTCTAGCTATCCCGCCCCTAACTCCGCCCATCCCGCCCC
TAACTCCGCCCAGTTCCGCCCATTCTCCGCCCCATGGCTGACTAATTTTTTTTATTTATGCAGAGGCCGA
GGCCGCCTCGGCCTCTGAGCTATTCCAGAAGTAGTGAGGAGGCTTTTTTGGAGGCCTAGGGACGTACCCA
ATTCGCCCTATAGTGAGTCGTATTACGCGCGCTCACTGGCCGTCGTTTTACAACGTCGTGACTGGGAAAA
CCCTGGCGTTACCCAACTTAATCGCCTTGCAGCACATCCCCCTTTCGCCAGCTGGCGTAATAGCGAAGAG
GCCCGCACCGATCGCCCTTCCCAACAGTTGCGCAGCCTGAATGGCGAATGGG
[124 nt withheld, positions 5373-5496]
C
[91 nt withheld, positions 5498-5588]
A
[49 nt withheld, positions 5590-5638]
CCTTTGACGTTGGAGTCCACGTTCTTT
[37 nt withheld, positions 5666-5702]
ACCCTATCTCGGTCTATTCTTTTGATTTATAAGGGATTTTGCCGATTTCGGCCTATTGGTTAAAAAATGA
GCTGATTTAACAAAAATTTAACGCGAATTTTAACAAAATATTAACGCTTACAATTTAGGTGGCACTTTTC
GGGGAAATGTGCGCGGAACCCCTATTTGTTTATTTTTCTAAATACATTCAAATATGTATCCGCTCATGAG
ACAATAACCCTGATAAATGCTTCAATAATATTGAAAAAGGAAGAGTATGAGTATTCAACATTTCCGTGTC
GCCCTTATTCCCTTTTTTGCGGCATTTTGCCTTCCTGTTTTTGCTCACCCAGAAACGCTGGTGAAAGTAA
AAGATGCTGAAGATCAGTTGGGTGCACGAGTGGGTTACATCGAACTGGATCTCAACAGCGGTAAGATCCT
TGAGAGTTTTCGCCCCGAAGAACGTTTTCCAATGATGAGCACTTTTAAAGTTCTGCTATGTGGCGCGGTA
TTATCCCGTATTGACGCCGGGCAAGAGCAACTCGGTCGCCGCATACACTATTCTCAGAATGACTTGGTTG
AGTACTCACCAGTCACAGAAAAGCATCTTACGGATGGCATGACAGTAAGAGAATTATGCAGTGCTGCCAT
AACCATGAGTGATAACACTGCGGCCAACTTACTTCTGACAACGATCGGAGGACCGAAGGAGCTAACCGCT
TTTTTGCACAACATGGGGGATCATGTAACTCGCCTTGATCGTTGGGAACCGGAGCTGAATGAAGCCATAC
CAAACGACGAGCGTGACACCACGATGCCTGTAGCAATGGCAACAACGTTGCGCAAACTATTAACTGGCGA
ACTACTTACTCTAGCTTCCCGGCAACAATTAATAGACTGGATGGAGGCGGATAAAGTTGCAGGACCACTT
CTGCGCTCGGCCCTTCCGGCTGGCTGGTTTATTGCTGATAAATCTGGAGCCGGTGAGCGTGGGTCTCGCG
GTATCATTGCAGCACTGGGGCCAGATGGTAAGCCCTCCCGTATCGTAGTTATCTACACGACGGGGAGTCA
GGCAACTATGGATGAACGAAATAGACAGATCGCTGAGATAGGTGCCTCACTGATTAAGCATTGGTAACTG
TCAGACCAAGTTTACTCATATATACTTTAGATTGATTTAAAACTTCATTTTTAATTTAAAAGGATCTAGG
TGAAGATCCTTTTTGATAATCTCATGACCAAAATCCCTTAACGTGAGTTTTCGTTCCACTGAGCGTCAGA
CCCCGTAGAAAAGATCAAAGGATCTTCTTGAGATCCTTTTTTTCTGCGCGTAATCTGCTGCTTGCAAACA
AAAAAACCACCGCTACCAGCGGTGGTTTGTTTGCCGGATCAAGAGCTACCAACTCTTTTTCCGAAGGTAA
CTGGCTTCAGCAGAGCGCAGATACCAAATACTGTTCTTCTAGTGTAGCCGTAGTTAGGCCACCACTTCAA
GAACTCTGTAGCACCGCCTACATACCTCGCTCTGCTAATCCTGTTACCAGTGGCTGCTGCCAGTGGCGAT
AAGTCGTGTCTTACCGGGTTGGACTCAAGACGATAGTTACCGGATAAGGCGCAGCGGTCGGGCTGAACGG
GGGGTTCGTGCACACAGCCCAGCTTGGAGCGAACGACCTACACCGAACTGAGATACCTACAGCGTGAGCT
ATGAGAAAGCGCCACGCTTCCCGAAGGGAGAAAGGCGGACAGGTATCCGGTAAGCGGCAGGGTCGGAACA
GGAGAGCGCACGAGGGAGCTTCCAGGGGGAAACGCCTGGTATCTTTATAGTCCTGTCGGGTTTCGCCACC
TCTGACTTGAGCGTCGATTTTTGTGATGCTCGTCAGGGGGGCGGAGCCTATGGAAAAACGCCAGCAACGC
GGCCTTTTTACGGTTCCTGGCCTTTTGCTGGCCTTTTGCTCACATGTTCTTTCCTGCGTTATCCCCTGAT
TCTGTGGATAACCGTATTACCGCCTTTGAGTGAGCTGATACCGCTCGCCGCAGCCGAACGACCGAGCGCA
GCGAGTCAGTGAGCGAGGAAGCGGAAGAGCGCCCAATACGCAAACCGCCTCTCCCCGCGCGTTGGCCGAT
TCATTAATGCAGCTGGCACGACAGGTTTCCCGACTGGAAAGCGGGCAGTGAGCGCAACGCAATTAATGTG
AGTTAGCTCACTCATTAGGCACCCCAGGCTTTACACTTTATGCTTCCGGCTCGTATGTTGTGTGGAATTG
TGAGCGGATAACAATTTCACACAGGAAACAGCTATGACCATGATTACGCCAAGCGCGCAATTAACCCTCA
CTAAAGGGAACAAAAGCTGGAGCTGCAAGCTTAATGTAGTCTTATGCAATACTCTTGTAGTCTTGCAACA
TGGTAACGATGAGTTAGCAACATGCCTTACAAGGAGAGAAAAAGCACCGTGCATGCCGATTGGTGGAAGT
AAGGTGGTACGATCGTGCCTTATTAGGAAGGCAACAGACGGGTCTGACATGGATTGGACGAACCACTGAA
TTGCCGCATTGCAGAGATATTGTATTTAAGTGCCTAGCTCGATACATAAACGGGTCTCTCTGGTTAGACC
AGATCTGAGCCTGGGAGCTCTCTGGCTAACTAGGGAACCCACTGCTTAAGCCTCAATAAAGCTTGCCTTG
AGTGCTTCAAGTAGTGTGTGCCCGTCTGTTGTGTGACTCTGGTAACTAGAGATCCCTCAGACCCTTTTAG
TCAGTGTGGAAAATCTCTAGCAGTGGCGCCCGAACAGGGACTTGAAAGCGAAAGGGAAACCAGAGGAGCT
CTCTCGACGCAGGACTCGGCTTGCTGAAGCGCGCACGGCAAGAGGCGAGGGGCGGCGACTGGTGAGTACG
CCAAAAATTTTGACTAGCGGAGGCTAGAAGGAGAGAGATGGGTGCGAGAGCGTCAGTATTAAGCGGGGGA
GAATTAGATCGCGATGGGAAAAAATTCGGTTAAGGCCAGGGGGAAAGAAAAAATATAAATTAAAACATAT
AGTATGGGCAAGCAGGGAGCTAGAACGATTCGCAGTTAATCCTGGCCTGTTAGAAACATCAGAAGGCTGT
AGACAAATACTGGGACAGCTACAACCATCCCTTCAGACAGGATCAGAAGAACTTAGATCATTATATAATA
CAGTAGCAACCCTCTATTGTGTGCATCAAAGGATAGAGATAAAAGACACCAAGGAAGCTTTAGACAAGAT
AGAGGAAGAGCAAAACAAAAGTAAGACCACCGCACAGCAAGCGGCCGCTGATCTTCAGACCTGGAGGAGG
AGATATGAGGGACAATTGGAGAAGTGAATTATATAAATATAAAGTAGTAAAAATTGAACCATTAGGAGTA
GCACCCACCAAGGCAAAGAGAAGAGTGGTGCAGAGAGAAAAAAGAGCAGTGGGAATAGGAGCTTTGTTCC
TTGGGTTCTTGGGAGCAGCAGGAAGCACTATGGGCGCAGCGTCAATGACGCTGACGGTACAGGCCAGACA
ATTATTGTCTGGTATAGTGCAGCAGCAGAACAATTTGCTGAGGGCTATTGAGGCGCAACAGCATCTGTTG
CAACTCACAGTCTGGGGCATCAAGCAGCTCCAGGCAAGAATCCTGGCTGTGGAAAGATACCTAAAGGATC
AACAGCTCCTGGGGATTTGGGGTTGCTCTGGAAAACTCATTTGCACCACTGCTGTGCCTTGGAATGCTAG
TTGGAGTAATAAATCTCTGGAACAGATTTGGAATCACACGACCTGGATGGAGTGGGACAGAGAAATTAAC
AATTACACAAGCTTAATACACTCCTTAATTGAAGAATCGCAAAACCAGCAAGAAAAGAATGAACAAGAAT
TATTGGAATTAGATAAATGGGCAAGTTTGTGGAATTGGTTTAACATAACAAATTGGCTGTGGTATATAAA
ATTATTCATAATGATAGTAGGAGGCTTGGTAGGTTTAAGAATAGTTTTTGCTGTACTTTCTATAGTGAAT
AGAGTTAGGCAGGGATATTCACCATTATCGTTTCAGACCCACCTCCCAACCCCGAGGGGACCCGACAGGC
CCGAAGGAATAGAAGAAGAAGGTGGAGAGAGAGACAGAGACAGATCCATTCGATTAGTGAACGGATCTCG
ACGGTATCGATCACGAGACTAGCCTCGAGCGGCCGCCCCCTTCACCGAGGGCCTATTTCCCATGATTCCT
TCATATTTGCATATACGATACAAGGCTGTTAGAGAGATAATTGGAATTAATTTGACTGTAAACACAAAGA
TATTAGTACAAAATACGTGACGTAGAAAGTAATAATTTCTTGGGTAGTTTGCAGTTTTAAAATTATGTTT
TAAAATGGACTATCA
